Addgene plasmid #32650: pSADdeltaG-FLPo-DsRedX
Depositing lab: Edward Callaway. Depositing organization: Salk Institute for Biological Studies. Publication: New rabies virus variants for monitoring and manipulating activity and gene expression in defined neural circuits. Osakada F, Mori T, Cetin AH, Marshel JH, Virgen B, Callaway EM. Neuron. 2011 Aug 25;71(4):617-31. 10.1016/j.neuron.2011.07.005 PubMed 21867879.
Backbone
  Vector backbone: pSADdeltaG
  Backbone manufacturer: Addgene plasmid 32634
  Backbone size w/o insert (bp): 15428
  Vector type: Mammalian Expression ; Rabies virus
  Selectable markers: Neomycin (select with G418)
Growth in bacteria
  Bacterial resistance: Ampicillin, 100 μg/mL
  Growth temperature: 37°C
  Growth strain: DH5alpha
  Copy number: High Copy
Gene/Insert 1
  Gene/Insert name: FLPo
  Insert size (bp): 1300
  Promoter: CMV
  Cloning method: Restriction Enzyme; 5′ cloning site NA (unknown if destroyed); 3′ cloning site NA (unknown if destroyed)
  Sequencing primers: 5′ CMV-F
Gene/Insert 2
  Gene/Insert name: DsRedX
  Insert size (bp): 700
  Cloning method: Restriction Enzyme; 5′ cloning site NA (unknown if destroyed); 3′ cloning site NA (unknown if destroyed)
  Sequencing primers: 5′ CMV-F; 3′ BGH-rev
Terms and licenses: Academic/Nonprofit Terms; Industry Terms: Not Available to Industry
How to cite: pSADdeltaG-FLPo-DsRedX was a gift from Edward Callaway (Addgene plasmid # 32650 ; http://n2t.net/addgene:32650 ; RRID:Addgene_32650)
