[The description below was written by a language model from this plasmid's Addgene catalogue record.]
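Description:
pSADdeltaG-FLPo-DsRedX is a rabies virus genome plasmid built on the pSADdeltaG backbone (about 15.4 kb without inserts), which by its name carries a cDNA copy of the SAD-strain rabies genome from which the glycoprotein (G) gene has been deleted. It is catalogued as a mammalian expression and rabies virus vector. In bacteria it is maintained as a high-copy plasmid under ampicillin selection, and the record also lists a neomycin marker allowing G418 selection in mammalian cells. No feature table accompanies the record, so the exact arrangement of viral genes, transcription units and flanking processing elements cannot be confirmed here.

Two inserts are recorded: FLPo, a codon-optimised Flp recombinase of roughly 1.3 kb, and DsRedX, a red fluorescent protein of roughly 0.7 kb (the name suggests DsRed-Express). A CMV promoter is listed, and the sequencing primer sites imply a CMV-to-BGH expression context; in plasmids of this type the promoter generally drives transcription of the full-length viral genome in transfected cells so that recombinant virus can be rescued, while the transgenes are subsequently expressed from the viral genome itself. The record does not state precisely where the two inserts sit, though G-deleted designs typically place transgenes at the former G locus.

Because G is required for spread between cells, virus recovered from such a construct can only cross synapses where G is supplied in trans. This supports retrograde monosynaptic tracing of neural circuits. Here, infected neurons would be labelled red and simultaneously express FLPo, enabling recombination of FRT-flanked alleles or reporters to manipulate gene expression in defined, connected neuronal populations.
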