>Addgene plasmid #32650 | pSADdeltaG-FLPo-DsRedX | addgene partial sequence | sequence record 38658 | CMV-F 5'-CGCAAATGGGCGGTAGGCGTG-3'
ACTAGAGACCCACTGCTTACTGGCTTATCGAAATTAATACGACTCACTATAGGGAGACCCAAGCTGGCTA
GATTAAGCGTCTGATGAGTCCGTGAGGACGAAACCCGGAGTCCCGGGTCACGCTTAACAACCAGATCAAA
GAAAAAACAGACATTGTCAATTGCAAAGCAAAAATGTAACACCCCTACAATGGATGCCGACAAGATTGTA
TTCAAAGTCAATAATCAGGTGGTCTCTTTGAAGCCTGAGATTATCGTGGATCAATATGAGTACAAGTACC
CTGCCATCAAAGATTTGAAAAAGCCCTGTATAACCCTAGGAAAGGCTCCCGATTTAAATAAAGCATACAA
GTCAGTTTTGTCAGGCATGAGCGCCGCCAAACTTAATCCTGACGATGTATGTTCCTATTTGGCAGCGGCA
ATGCAGTTTTTTGAGGGGACATGTCCGGAAGACTGGACCAGCTATGGAATTGTGATTGCACGAAAAGGAG
ATAAGATCACCCCAGGTTCTCTGGTGGAGATAAAACGTACTGATGTAGAAGGGAATTGGGCTCTGACAGG
AGGCATGGAACTGACAAGAGACCCCACTGTCCCTGAGCATGCGTCCTTAGTCGGTCTTCTCTTGAGTCTG
TATAGGTTGAGCAAAATATCCGGGCAAAACACTGGTAACTATAAGACAAACATTGCAGACAGGATAGAGC
AGATTTTTGAGACAGCCCCTTTTGTTAAAATCGTGGAACACCATACTCT
