>Addgene plasmid #32650 | pSADdeltaG-FLPo-DsRedX | addgene partial sequence | sequence record 38662 | dsRed1-N 5'-GTACTGGAACTGGGGGGACAG-3'
CGCCCTCGATCTCGAACTCGTGGCCGTTCACGGAGCCCTCCATGCGCACCTTGAAGCGCATGAACTCCTT
GATGACGTCCTCGGAGGAGGCCATGGTTAATTAAGGAGGGGTGTTAGTTTTTTTCATGCTAGCTCAGATC
CGCCTGTTGATGTAGCTGCTCAGGTAGTCCAGCACCTCCTGGCTGATGATGCCGTTCCAGGCGGGGTATC
TGATGCTGCCCTCGGCGCTGCCCTTCAGCTGCTCGATGTGCTGCCACTCCTCGATGGGGTTGGTCTCGTC
CTTCAGGGCGATCATCTCCTTGCTGATGGGGTCGTAGGCGTAGTACCTGGACACCAGGGCGAAGTAGTGG
TCGGGGATGGCGGTGATCTGGTGGGTGTAGGTGGTCCTGGCCACGGCGGAGGCCCTCTTGTCGCTCCAGT
TGCCCACCACGTTTGTCAGCTCGGTCAGGCCCTTCATGCTCAGAAAGCTGGTCATCAGGTGCCTGCCGAT
GTGGCTCTTAGGGCCGTTCTTGATAGCGAAGATGGGGTAGGGGGCGTTCTTCTTCAGGGCCTTGTTGTAG
CTGCGCACCAGGTTGTCCTTCAGCAGCTGGTACTCCTGCTTGTTGCTGCTGCTGTTGCCGGTCCTGTTCA
CTCTCTTCAGCACGGGCTCGCTGTTCCTCAGGAACTCGTCCAGGTACACCAGGGGGTCGATCCTGCCTCT
GGCGCTGAAAAAGTAGATGTGCCTGGACACGCTTGTCTTGGTCTCGGTCACCAGGCA
