>Addgene plasmid #32650 | pSADdeltaG-FLPo-DsRedX | addgene partial sequence | sequence record 38664 | dsRed1-C 5'-AGCTGGACATCACCTCCCACAACG-3'
AGCGCGCCGAGGGCCGCCACCACCTGTTCCTGTAGGGCGCGCCATCCGCGGTAGCTTTTCAGTCGAGAAA
AAAACATTAGATCAGAAGAACAACTGGCAACACTTCTCAACCTGAGACTTACTTCAAGATGCTCGATCCT
GGAGAGGTCTATGATGACCCTATTGACCCAATCGAGTTAGAGGCTGAACCCAGAGGAACCCCCATTGTCC
CCAACATCTTGAGGAACTCTGACTACAATCTCAACTCTCCTTTGATAGAAGATCCTGCTAGACTAATGTT
AGAATGGTTAAAAACAGGGAATAGACCTTATCGGATGACTCTAACAGACAATTGCTCCAGGTCTTTCAGA
GTTTTGAAAGATTATTTCAAGAAGGTAGATTTGGGTTCTCTCAAGGTGGGCGGAATGGCTGCACAGTCAA
TGATTTCTCTCTGGTTATATGGTGCCCACTCTGAATCCAACAGGAGCCGGAGATGTATAACAGACTTGGC
CCATTTCTATTCCAAGTCGTCCCCCATAGAGAAGCTGTTGAATCTCACGCTAGGAAATAGAGGGCTGAGA
ATCCCCCCAGAGGGAGTGTTAAGTTGCCTTGAGAGGGTTGATTATGATAATGCATTTGGAAGGTATCTTG
CCAACACGTATTCCTCTTACTTGTTCTTCCATGTAATCACCTTATACATGAACGCCCTAGACTGGGATGA
AGAAAAGACCATCCTAGCATTATGGAAAGATTTAACCTCAGTGGACATCGGGAAGGACTTGGTAAAGTTC
AAAGACCAAATATGGGGACTGCTGATCGTGACA
